Addgene plasmid #13364: pMXs-Tcl1
Depositing lab: Shinya Yamanaka. Depositing organization: Kyoto University, Center for iPS Cell Research and Application. Publication: Induction of pluripotent stem cells from mouse embryonic and adult fibroblast cultures by defined factors. Takahashi K, Yamanaka S. Cell. 2006 Aug 25. 126(4):663-76. 10.1016/j.cell.2006.07.024 PubMed 16904174.
Backbone
  Vector backbone: pMXs
  Backbone size w/o insert (bp): 4600
  Vector type: Mammalian Expression, Retroviral
Growth in bacteria
  Bacterial resistance: Ampicillin, 100 μg/mL
  Growth temperature: 37°C
  Growth strain: DH5alpha
  Copy number: High Copy
Gene/Insert
  Gene/Insert name: T-cell lymphoma breakpoint 1 (alt name: Tcl1)
  Species: M. musculus (mouse)
  Insert size (bp): 351
  Mutation: None
  Entrez Gene: Tcl1 (a.k.a. Tcl1a)
  Cloning method: Restriction Enzyme
  Sequencing primers: 5′ pMX-S1811
Resource information
  A portion of this plasmid was derived from a plasmid made by: pMXs is from Dr. Toshio Kitamura of the University of Tokyo, the Institute of Medical Science. If you use this plasmid in a paper, please cite: Retrovirus-mediated gene transfer and expression cloning: powerful tools in functional genomics. Exp Hematol. 2003 Nov;31(11):1007-14. Kitamura T, Koshino Y, Shibata F, Oki T, Nakajima H, Nosaka T, Kumagai H.
Terms and licenses: Academic/Nonprofit Terms; Industry Terms: Not Available to Industry
Depositor comments: The sequence of primer pMX-S1811 is GAC GGC ATC GCA GCT TGG ATA CAC.
How to cite: pMXs-Tcl1 was a gift from Shinya Yamanaka (Addgene plasmid # 13364 ; http://n2t.net/addgene:13364 ; RRID:Addgene_13364)
