[The description below was written by a language model from this plasmid's Addgene catalogue record.]
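Description:
pMXs-Tcl1 is a retroviral mammalian expression plasmid built on the pMXs backbone (about 4.6 kb without insert), carrying the mouse Tcl1 (T-cell lymphoma breakpoint 1, also known as Tcl1a) coding sequence as an unmodified insert of roughly 351 bp introduced by restriction enzyme cloning. In bacteria it is maintained as a high-copy plasmid under ampicillin selection. No feature table accompanies the record, so the individual regulatory elements are not itemised. pMXs is generally known as a Moloney murine leukemia virus–derived vector in which the insert sits between the viral long terminal repeats, downstream of the packaging signal, and is transcribed from the 5′ LTR rather than from a separate internal promoter. The record lists no tags, reporters or mammalian selection marker.

As with other vectors of this type, the plasmid would be introduced into a retroviral packaging cell line that supplies the viral structural and enzymatic proteins in trans. The resulting replication-defective particles then deliver the LTR-flanked Tcl1 cassette into dividing target cells, where it integrates and is stably expressed. The associated publication is the study reporting induction of pluripotent stem cells from mouse embryonic and adult fibroblasts by defined factors, which suggests that the construct was made to express Tcl1 in fibroblasts in the context of that reprogramming work, although the record does not describe its specific role there. More generally, it serves as a tool for retrovirus-mediated overexpression of mouse Tcl1 in mammalian cells.
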