>Addgene plasmid #13364 | pMXs-Tcl1 | addgene partial sequence | sequence record 19743 | 13364 with pBMN5'
GGGGGTGGACATCCTCTAGACTGCCGGATCTAGCTAGTTAATTAAGGATCCCAGTGTGGTGGTACGGGAA
ATCACAAGTTTGTACAAAAAAGCAGGCTCCGCGGCCGCCCCCTTCACCATGGCTACCCAGCGGGCACACA
GGGCAGAGACACCTGCACACCCCAACCGCCTGTGGATCTGGGAGAAGCACGTGTACTTGGATGAGTTTCG
TCGAAGCTGGCTGCCCGTAGTCATCAAGAGTAATGAAAAATTCCAGGTGATCTTGCGCCAGGAAGATGTC
ACCTTGGGGGAAGCTATGTCCCCCAGTCAGCTGGTGCCTTACGAGCTGCCTTTAATGTGGCAACTGTACC
CCAAGGACAGGTACCGAAGCTGCGACTCCATGTATTGGCAGATCCTGTACCATATCAAGTTTAGAGACGT
GGAGGACATGTTGCTTGAACTGATAGACTCGGAGTCCAACGATGAATAAAAGGGTGGGCGCGCCGACCCA
GCTTTCTTGTACAAAGTGGTGATATTCCAGCTGAGCGCCGGTCGCTACCATTACCAGTTGGTCTGGTGTC
AAAAATAATAATAACCGGGCAGGCCATGTCTGCCCGTATTTCGCGTAAGGAAATCCATTATGTACTATTT
AAACTCGAGCGGCCGCCAGCACAGTGGTCGACG
